>Addgene plasmid #205040 | pET-6xHis-GFP(+6)-L2 | addgene full sequence | sequence record 405653 | Addgene NGS Result
GCACGCGCCGTCGCAAATTGTCGCGGCGATTAAATCTCGCGCCGATCAACTGGGTGCCAGCGTGGTGGTG
TCGATGGTAGAACGAAGCGGCGTCGAAGCCTGTAAAGCGGCGGTGCACAATCTTCTCGCGCAACGCGTCA
GTGGGCTGATCATTAACTATCCGCTGGATGACCAGGATGCCATTGCTGTGGAAGCTGCCTGCACTAATGT
TCCGGCGTTATTTCTTGATGTCTCTGACCAGACACCCATCAACAGTATTATTTTCTCCCATGAAGACGGT
ACGCGACTGGGCGTGGAGCATCTGGTCGCATTGGGTCACCAGCAAATCGCGCTGTTAGCGGGCCCATTAA
GTTCTGTCTCGGCGCGTCTGCGTCTGGCTGGCTGGCATAAATATCTCACTCGCAATCAAATTCAGCCGAT
AGCGGAACGGGAAGGCGACTGGAGTGCCATGTCCGGTTTTCAACAAACCATGCAAATGCTGAATGAGGGC
ATCGTTCCCACTGCGATGCTGGTTGCCAACGATCAGATGGCGCTGGGCGCAATGCGCGCCATTACCGAGT
CCGGGCTGCGCGTTGGTGCGGACATCTCGGTAGTGGGATACGACGATACCGAAGACAGCTCATGTTATAT
CCCGCCGTTAACCACCATCAAACAGGATTTTCGCCTGCTGGGGCAAACCAGCGTGGACCGCTTGCTGCAA
CTCTCTCAGGGCCAGGCGGTGAAGGGCAATCAGCTGTTGCCCGTCTCACTGGTGAAAAGAAAAACCACCC
TGGCGCCCAATACGCAAACCGCCTCTCCCCGCGCGTTGGCCGATTCATTAATGCAGCTGGCACGACAGGT
TTCCCGACTGGAAAGCGGGCAGTGAGCGCAACGCAATTAATGTAAGTTAGCTCACTCATTAGGCACCGGG
ATCTCGACCGATGCCCTTGAGAGCCTTCAACCCAGTCAGCTCCTTCCGGTGGGCGCGGGGCATGACTAGC
ATGATCGTGCTCCTGTCGTTGAGGACCCGGCTAGGCTGGCGGGGTTGCCTTACTGGTTAGCAGAATGAAT
CACCGATACGCGAGCGAACGTGAAGCGACTGCTGCTGCAAAACGTCTGCGACCTGAGCAACAACATGAAT
GGTCTTCGGTTTCCGTGTTTCGTAAAGTCTGGAAACGCGGAAGTCAGCGCCCTGCACCATTATGTTCCGG
ATCTGCATCGCAGGATGCTGCTGGCTACCCTGTGGAACACCTACATCTGTATTAACGAAGCGCTGGCATT
GACCCTGAGTGATTTTTCTCTGGTCCCGCCGCATCCATACCGCCAGTTGTTTACCCTCACAACGTTCCAG
TAACCGGGCATGTTCATCATCAGTAACCCGTATCGTGAGCATCCTCTCTCGTTTCATCGGTATCATTACC
CCCATGAACAGAAATCCCCCTTACACGGAGGCATCAGTGACCAAACAGGAAAAAACCGCCCTTAACATGG
CCCGCTTTATCAGAAGCCAGACATTAACGCTTCTGGAGAAACTCAACGAGCTGGACGCGGATGAACAGGC
AGACATCTGTGAATCGCTTCACGACCACGCTGATGAGCTTTACCGCAGCTGCCTCGCGCGTTTCGGTGAT
GACGGTGAAAACCTCTGACACATGCAGCTCCCGGAGACGGTCACAGCTTGTCTGTAAGCGGATGCCGGGA
GCAGACAAGCCCGTCAGGGCGCGTCAGCGGGTGTTGGCGGGTGTCGGGGCGCAGCCATGACCCAGTCACG
TAGCGATAGCGGAGTGTATACTGGCTTAACTATGCGGCATCAGAGCAGATTGTACTGAGAGTGCACCATT
GCGGTGTGAAATACCGCACAGATGCGTAAGGAGAAAATACCGCATCAGGCGCTCTTCCGCTTCCTCGCTC
ACTGACTCGCTGCGCTCGGTCGTTCGGCTGCGGCGAGCGGTATCAGCTCACTCAAAGGCGGTAATACGGT
TATCCACAGAATCAGGGGATAACGCAGGAAAGAACATGTGAGCAAAAGGCCAGCAAAAGGCCAGGAACCG
TAAAAAGGCCGCGTTGCTGGCGTTTTTCCATAGGCTCCGCCCCCCTGACGAGCATCACAAAAATCGACGC
TCAAGTCAGAGGTGGCGAAACCCGACAGGACTATAAAGATACCAGGCGTTTCCCCCTGGAAGCTCCCTCG
TGCGCTCTCCTGTTCCGACCCTGCCGCTTACCGGATACCTGTCCGCCTTTCTCCCTTCGGGAAGCGTGGC
GCTTTCTCATAGCTCACGCTGTAGGTATCTCAGTTCGGTGTAGGTCGTTCGCTCCAAGCTGGGCTGTGTG
CACGAACCCCCCGTTCAGCCCGACCGCTGCGCCTTATCCGGTAACTATCGTCTTGAGTCCAACCCGGTAA
GACACGACTTATCGCCACTGGCAGCAGCCACTGGTAACAGGATTAGCAGAGCGAGGTATGTAGGCGGTGC
TACAGAGTTCTTGAAGTGGTGGCCTAACTACGGCTACACTAGAAGGACAGTATTTGGTATCTGCGCTCTG
CTGAAGCCAGTTACCTTCGGAAAAAGAGTTGGTAGCTCTTGATCCGGCAAACAAACCACCGCTGGTAGCG
GTGGTTTTTTTGTTTGCAAGCAGCAGATTACGCGCAGAAAAAAAGGATCTCAAGAAGATCCTTTGATCTT
TTCTACGGGGTCTGACGCTCAGTGGAACGAAAACTCACGTTAAGGGATTTTGGTCATGACCTATTTGTTT
ATTTTTCTAAATACATTCAAATATGTATCCGCTCATGAGACAATAACCCTGATAAATGCTTCAATCATGA
TTGAAAAAGGAAGAGTATGAGTATTCAACATTTCCGTGTCGCCCTTATTCCCTTTTTTGCGGCATTTTGC
CTTCCTGTTTTTGCTCACCCAGAAACGCTGGTGAAAGTAAAAGATGCTGAAGATCAGTTGGGTGCACGAG
TGGGTTACATCGAACTGGATCTCAACAGCGGTAAGATCCTTGAGAGTTTTCGCCCCGAAGAACGTTTTCC
AATGATGAGCACTTTTAAAGTTCTGCTATGTGGCGCGGTATTATCCCGTATTGACGCCGGGCAAGAGCAA
CTCGGTCGCCGCATACACTATTCTCAGAATGACTTGGTTGAGTACTCACCAGTCACAGAAAAGCATCTTA
CGGATGGCATGACAGTAAGAGAATTATGCAGTGCTGCCATAACCATGAGTGATAACACTGCGGCCAACTT
ACTTCTGACAACGATCGGAGGACCGAAGGAGCTAACCGCTTTTTTGCACAACATGGGGGATCATGTAACT
CGCCTTGATCGTTGGGAACCGGAGCTGAATGAAGCCATACCAAACGACGAGCGTGACACCACGATGCCTG
TAGCAATGGCAACAACGTTGCGCAAACTATTAACTGGCGAACTACTTACTCTAGCTTCCCGGCAACAATT
AATAGACTGGATGGAGGCGGATAAAGTTGCAGGACCACTTCTGCGCTCGGCCCTTCCGGCTGGCTGGTTT
ATTGCTGATAAATCTGGAGCCGGTGAGCGTGGGTCTCGCGGTATCATTGCAGCACTGGGGCCAGATGGTA
AGCCCTCCCGTATCGTAGTTATCTACACGACGGGGAGTCAGGCAACTATGGATGAACGAAATAGACAGAT
CGCTGAGATAGGTGCCTCACTGATTAAGCATTGGTAACTGTCAGACCAAGTTTACTCATATATACTTTAG
ATTGATTTAAAACTTCATTTTTAATTTAAAAGGATCTAGGTGAAGATCCTTTTTGATAATCTCATGCCAT
CGTGCCGCCAGAAATTGTAAACGTTAATATTTTGTTAAAATTCGCGTTAAATTTTTGTTAAATCAGCTCA
TTTTTTAACCAATAGGCCGAAATCGGCAAAATCCCTTATAAATCAAAAGAATAGACCGAGATAGGGT
[37 nt withheld, positions 3918-3954]
AAAGAACGTGGACTCCAACGTCAAAGG
[49 nt withheld, positions 3982-4030]
T
[91 nt withheld, positions 4032-4122]
G
[124 nt withheld, positions 4124-4247]
CCCATTCGCCAATCCGGATATAGTTCCTCCTTTCAGCAAAAAACCCCTCAAGACCCGTTTAGAGGCCCCA
AGGGGTTATGCTAGTTATTGCTCAGCGGTGGCAGCAGCCTAGGTTAATTAAGCTGCGCTAGTAGACGAGT
CCATGTGCTGGCGTTCAAATTTCGCAGCAGCGGTTTCTTTACCAGACTCGAGTTATTACTTCCGCGATTT
CTTCCCTCTTCGACCCTTCCGCGATTTCTTCCCTCTTCGACCCTTGTAGCGTTCGTCCATTCCGTGCGTA
ATGCCTGCAGCGGTCACGAATTCTAACAGAACCATGTGATCGCGTTTTTCTTTCGGATCTTTGCTCAGGG
CAGATTGGGTGCTCAGGTAGTGGTTGCGAGGTAACAGTACAGGCCCATCACCAATCGGCGTGTTTTGTTG
ATAATGATCCGCTAATTGAACGCTGCCGTCCTCCACGTTATGGCGAATTTTGAAATTTGCCTTGATACCA
TTCTTCTGTTTATCGGCCGTAATATACACGTTATGAGAATTAAAGTTATATTCCAGTTTATGGCCTAAAA
TGTTGCCGTCTTCTTTGAAGTCACGACCTTTCAGTTCGATACGATTTACTAATGTGCGGCCTTCAAATTT
CACTTCCGCACGCGTTTTATAGGTGCCATCCTTCTTGAAGCTGATTGTACGCTCTTGAACATATCCTTCA
GGCATGGCTGATTTGAAAAAATCGTGTTGTTTCATATGTTTAGGGTAACGACTGAAGCACTGAACGCCAT
AGGTCAGGGTGGTCACTAAGGTGGGCCACGGAACGGGTAATTTGCCTGTTGTGCAAATAAACTTCAGGGT
CAATTTACCATTGGTAGCGTCACCTTCGCCCTCGCCGCGCACGCTAAATTTATGACCGTTCACGTCGCCG
TCTAATTCCACTAAGATCGGTACTACACCAGTAAACAGACGTTCACCTTTGCTAGCGCCACCGTGATGGT
GGTGGTGATGACCCATGGTATATCTCCTTCTTAAAGTTAAACAAAATTATTTCTAGAGGGGAATTGTTAT
CCGCTCACAATTCCCCTATAGTGAGTCGTATTAATTTCGCGGGATCGAGATCGATCTCGATCCTCTACGC
CGGACGCATCGTGGCCGGCATCACCGGCGCCACAGGTGCGGTTGCTGGCGCCTATATCGCCGACATCACC
GATGGGGAAGATCGGGCTCGCCACTTCGGGCTCATGAGCGCTTGTTTCGGCGTGGGTATGGTGGCAGGCC
CCGTGGCCGGGGGACTGTTGGGCGCCATCTCCTTGCATGCACCATTCCTTGCGGCGGCGGTGCTCAACGG
CCTCAACCTACTACTGGGCTGCTTCCTAATGCAGGAGTCGCATAAGGGAGAGCGTCGAGATCCCGGACAC
CATCGAATGGCGCAAAACCTTTCGCGGTATGGCATGATAGCGCCCGGAAGAGAGTCAATTCAGGGTGGTG
AATGTGAAACCAGTAACGTTATACGATGTCGCAGAGTATGCCGGTGTCTCTTATCAGACCGTTTCCCGCG
TGGTGAACCAGGCCAGCCACGTTTCTGCGAAAACGCGGGAAAAAGTGGAAGCGGCGATGGCGGAGCTGAA
TTACATTCCCAACCGCGTGGCACAACAACTGGCGGGCAAACAGTCGTTGCTGATTGGCGTTGCCACCTCC
AGTCTGGCCCT
Features (pLannotate 1.2.2; 19 found; start..end, strand, type, name):
    878..899     +  protein_bind   CAP binding site: CAP binding activates transcription in the presence of cAMP. E. coli catabolite activator protein
    914..978     +  CDS            TcR (fragment): tetracycline efflux protein; tet; confers resistance to tetracycline
   1040..1420    -  CDS            YPB1_ECOLX: Protein predicted: Swiss-Prot protein existence level 4. From Escherichia coli.
   1437..1628    +  CDS            rop: Rop protein, which maintains plasmids at low copy number; rop
   1730..1869    +  misc_feature   bom: basis of mobility region from pBR322
   2055..2643    -  rep_origin     ori: high-copy-number ColE1/pMB1/pBR322/pUC origin of replication
   2724..2816    +  promoter       AmpR promoter: bla
   2817..3677    +  CDS            AmpR: β-lactamase; bla; confers resistance to ampicillin, carbenicillin, and related antibiotics
   3792..4247    -  rep_origin     f1 ori (sequence partly withheld): f1 bacteriophage origin of replication; arrow indicates direction of (+) strand synthesis
   4284..4331    -  terminator     T7 terminator: transcription terminator for bacteriophage T7 RNA polymerase
   4339..4356    -  CDS            SET1 (fragment): solubility-enhancement tag derived from T7 phage gene 10B
   4386..4427    -  CDS            S-Tag (fragment): affinity and epitope tag derived from pancreatic ribonuclease A
   4500..5210    -  CDS            Superfolder GFP: Superfolder GFP is a basic (constitutively fluorescent) green fluorescent protein published in 2005, derived from Aequorea victoria. It is reported to be a very rapidly-maturing weak dimer.
   5250..5272    -  RBS            RBS: efficient ribosome binding site from bacteriophage T7 gene 10 (Olins and Rangwala, 1989)
   5287..5311    -  protein_bind   lac operator: The lac repressor binds to the lac operator to inhibit transcription in E. coli. This inhibition can be relieved by adding lactose or isopropyl-β-D-thiogalactopyranoside (IPTG). lac repressor encoded by lacI
   5312..5330    -  promoter       T7 promoter: promoter for bacteriophage T7 RNA polymerase
   5356..5635    +  CDS            TcR (fragment): tetracycline efflux protein; tet; confers resistance to tetracycline
   5643..5720    +  promoter       lacI promoter: lacI
   5721..865     +  CDS            lacI (across the origin): lac repressor; lacI; The lac repressor binds to the lac operator to inhibit transcription in E. coli. This inhibition can be relieved by adding lactose or isopropyl-β-D-thiogalactopyranoside (IPTG).
