[The description below was written by a language model from this plasmid's Addgene catalogue record and pLannotate feature annotations shown in this document.]
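Description:
pET-6xHis-GFP(+6)-L2 is a bacterial expression plasmid built on the pETDuet backbone for T7-driven, IPTG-inducible protein production in E. coli. It replicates from a ColE1/pBR322-type origin, and the feature table also shows the rop gene and the bom mobility region. The catalogue nonetheless lists it as high copy. Selection is by ampicillin through the bla (AmpR) gene. An f1 origin and a lacI cassette with its own promoter are also present. Short tetracycline-resistance fragments appear to be pBR322-derived backbone remnants rather than functional markers.

The payload is a single open reading frame placed between NcoI and XhoI, downstream of a T7 promoter, lac operator and the T7 gene 10 ribosome binding site, and followed by a T7 terminator. Plasmid-encoded Lac repressor holds transcription off until induction, and expression requires a host that supplies T7 RNA polymerase. The coding sequence is annotated as superfolder GFP. It carries eight substitutions to arginine or lysine, six of them replacing acidic residues, giving the supercharged variant named GFP(+6). An N-terminal histidine tag allows affinity purification. At the C-terminus are two tandem copies of a nine-residue arginine- and lysine-rich peptide (the L2 tag), a charge-patterned, disordered cationic sequence. The S-Tag and SET1 fragments annotated between the insert and the terminator look like residual vector sequence, and the record does not indicate that they are translated.

The stated purpose is to promote biomolecular condensate formation in E. coli, with GFP fluorescence reporting on how cationic peptide charge patterning tunes intracellular phase separation.
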