Addgene plasmid #205040: pET-6xHis-GFP(+6)-L2
Purpose: Fluorescent protein with charge-patterned cationic peptide to promote biomolecular condensate formation in E. coli
Depositing lab: Allie Obermeyer. Depositing organization: Columbia University. Publication: Charge-Patterned Disordered Peptides Tune Intracellular Phase Separation in Bacteria. Liao J, Yeong V, Obermeyer AC. ACS Synth Biol. 2024 Feb 3. doi: 10.1021/acssynbio.3c00564. PubMed 38308651.
Backbone
  Vector backbone: pETDuet
  Vector type: Bacterial Expression
Growth in bacteria
  Bacterial resistance: Ampicillin, 100 μg/mL
  Growth temperature: 37°C
  Growth strain: DH5alpha
  Copy number: High Copy
Gene/Insert
  Gene/Insert name: GFP(+6)-L2 (alt name: GFP(+6)-(GRRGKKSRK)2)
  Species: Other
  Mutation: E16R, D86K, D112K, D127R, I138R, D207R, N222K, L246R
  Tag / fusion protein: MGHHHHHGGA (N terminal on insert); GRRGKKSRKGRRGKKSRK (C terminal on insert)
  Cloning method: Restriction Enzyme; 5′ cloning site NcoI (unknown if destroyed); 3′ cloning site XhoI (unknown if destroyed)
  Sequencing primers: 5′ T7; 3′ T7-term
Terms and licenses: Academic/Nonprofit Terms; Industry Terms: Not Available to Industry
How to cite: pET-6xHis-GFP(+6)-L2 was a gift from Allie Obermeyer (Addgene plasmid # 205040 ; http://n2t.net/addgene:205040 ; RRID:Addgene_205040)
